Addgene plasmid #144852: TFORF3376
Purpose: Lentiviral vector for overexpressing transcription factor ORFs with unique 24-bp barcodes. Barcodes facilitate identification of transcription factors in pooled screens.
Depositing lab: Feng Zhang. Depositing organization: Broad Institute. Publication: A transcription factor atlas of directed differentiation. Joung J, Ma S, Tay T, Geiger-Schuller KR, Kirchgatterer PC, Verdine VK, Guo B, Arias-Garcia MA, Allen WE, Singh A, Kuksenko O, Abudayyeh OO, Gootenberg JS, Fu Z, Macrae RK, Buenrostro JD, Regev A, Zhang F. Cell. 2023 Jan 5;186(1):209-229.e26. doi: 10.1016/j.cell.2022.11.026. PubMed 36608654.
Backbone
  Vector backbone: pLX_TRC317
  Backbone manufacturer: Broad Institute Genetic Perturbation Platform
  Backbone size w/o insert (bp): 8264
  Vector type: Mammalian Expression, Lentiviral
  Selectable markers: Puromycin
Growth in bacteria
  Bacterial resistance: Ampicillin, 100 μg/mL
  Growth temperature: 37°C
  Growth strain: NEB Stable
  Copy number: High Copy
Gene/Insert
  Gene/Insert name: TOX
  Species: H. sapiens (human)
  Insert size (bp): 1784
  Entrez Gene: TOX (a.k.a. TOX1)
  Promoter: EF1a
  Tag / fusion protein: V5 (C terminal on insert)
  Cloning method: Gateway Cloning
  Sequencing primers: 5′ GGGTGGAGACTGAAGTTAGGCCAG; 3′ CACATAGCGTAAAAGGAGCAACATAG
Resource information
  A portion of this plasmid was derived from a plasmid made by: Broad Institute Genetic Perturbation Platform
Terms and licenses: Academic/Nonprofit Terms; Industry Terms: Not Available to Industry
Depositor comments: NM_014729.2 Please test multiple small colonies in case of plasmid recombination. To make this collection available in a timely manner, a portion of this collection was not fully sequenced by Addgene. If an Addgene verified full plasmid sequence is not available, please contact us prior to placing an order to request the full sequence.
How to cite: TFORF3376 was a gift from Feng Zhang (Addgene plasmid # 144852 ; http://n2t.net/addgene:144852 ; RRID:Addgene_144852)
