[The description below was written by a language model from this plasmid's Addgene catalogue record and pLannotate feature annotations shown in this document.]
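Description:
TFORF3376 is a lentiviral mammalian expression plasmid built on the pLX_TRC317 backbone and belongs to a barcoded collection of transcription factor open reading frames. It carries human TOX (also called TOX1), inserted by Gateway cloning so that the coding sequence is flanked by attB1 and attB2 sites. In bacteria the plasmid is maintained by a high-copy ColE1/pUC-type origin and selected through the β-lactamase (AmpR) gene. An f1 origin and remnants of a lac/T7/T3 cloning region are also present in the backbone. The depositor notes that the plasmid can recombine during propagation, as is common for LTR-containing vectors.

The viral portion has a third-generation, self-inactivating layout. An RSV promoter drives a truncated HIV-1 5' LTR, followed by the Ψ packaging signal with a gag fragment, the Rev response element, a cPPT/CTS and WPRE, and it ends in a ΔU3 3' LTR with an SV40 polyadenylation signal downstream. Two expression units lie between the LTRs. An SV40 early promoter drives puromycin N-acetyltransferase for selecting transduced cells, and the EF-1α promoter drives TOX with a C-terminal V5 epitope tag for detection. The record states that each construct in the collection carries a unique 24-bp barcode, but the feature table does not annotate it. The short U6 promoter fragment between the V5 tag and the WPRE appears to be only a partial match rather than a functional promoter.

The vector is intended for stable TOX overexpression after lentiviral transduction. In pooled screens, the barcode identifies which transcription factor a cell received, as in studies of directed differentiation.
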