Features (pLannotate 1.2.2; 34 found; start..end, strand, type, name):
      5..231     +  promoter       RSV promoter: Rous sarcoma virus enhancer/promoter
    232..412     +  LTR            5' LTR (truncated): truncated 5' long terminal repeat (LTR) from HIV-1
    459..584     +  misc_feature   HIV-1 Ψ: packaging signal of human immunodeficiency virus type 1
    568..931     +  CDS            HIV-1 gag (fragment): gag protein from human immunodeficiency virus 1; gag
   1077..1310    +  misc_feature   RRE: The Rev response element (RRE) of HIV-1 allows for Rev-dependent mRNA export from the nucleus to the cytoplasm.
   1687..1713    +  CDS            Rev (fragment): human immunodeficiency virus 1 (HIV-1) Rev protein; rev; enhances nuclear export of unspliced and incompletely spliced viral mRNAs
   1720..1743    +  promoter       SV40 promoter (fragment): SV40 early promoter
   1744..1815    +  promoter       SV40 promoter (fragment): SV40 enhancer and early promoter
   1839..1974    +  rep_origin     SV40 ori: SV40 origin of replication
   2020..2616    +  CDS            PuroR (fragment): puromycin N-acetyltransferase; pac from Streptomyces; confers resistance to puromycin
   2665..2782    +  misc_feature   cPPT/CTS: central polypurine tract and central termination sequence of HIV-1
   2847..2913    +  CDS            small t antigen (fragment): SV40 (simian virus 40) small t antigen
   2920..4098    +  promoter       EF-1α promoter: strong constitutive promoter for human elongation factor EF-1α
   4119..4136    +  protein_bind   attB1 (fragment): mutant version of attB; core recombination site for the Gateway® BP reaction BP Clonase™
   4142..5719    +  CDS            TOX: TOX_HUMAN - Also known as KIAA0808. Experimental evidence at protein level: Swiss-Prot protein existence level 1. Transcriptional regulator with a major role in neural stem cell commitment and corticogenesis as well as in lymphoid cell development and lymphoid tissue organogenesis (By similarity). Binds to GC-rich DNA sequences in the proximity of transcription start sites and may alter chromatin structure, modifying access of transcription factors to DNA. During cortical development, controls the neural stem cell pool by inhibiting the switch from proliferative to differentiating progenitors.
   5722..5745    -  protein_bind   attB2: mutant version of attB; recombination site for the Gateway® BP reaction BP Clonase™
   5753..5794    +  CDS            V5 tag: epitope tag from simian virus 5
   5810..5863    +  promoter       U6 promoter (fragment): RNA polymerase III promoter for human U6 snRNA
   5905..6493    +  misc_feature   WPRE: woodchuck hepatitis virus posttranscriptional regulatory element
   6544..6563    +  misc_feature   cPPT/CTS (fragment): central polypurine tract and central termination sequence of HIV-1
   6565..6798    +  LTR            3' LTR (ΔU3): self-inactivating 3' long terminal repeat (LTR) from HIV-1
   6876..6997    +  polyA_signal   SV40 poly(A) signal: SV40 polyadenylation signal
   7037..7172    +  rep_origin     SV40 ori: SV40 origin of replication
   7193..7211    -  promoter       T7 promoter: promoter for bacteriophage T7 RNA polymerase
   7219..7374    +  CDS            lacZα (fragment): LacZα fragment of β-galactosidase; lacZ fragment
   7379..7807    +  rep_origin     f1 ori (sequence partly withheld): f1 bacteriophage origin of replication; arrow indicates direction of (+) strand synthesis
   7860..7964    +  promoter       AmpR promoter: bla
   7965..8825    +  CDS            AmpR: β-lactamase; bla; confers resistance to ampicillin, carbenicillin, and related antibiotics
   8996..9584    +  rep_origin     ori: high-copy-number ColE1/pMB1/pBR322/pUC origin of replication
   9767..9859    +  CDS            lacI (fragment): lac repressor; lacI; The lac repressor binds to the lac operator to inhibit transcription in E. coli. This inhibition can be relieved by adding lactose or isopropyl-β-D-thiogalactopyranoside (IPTG).
   9872..9893    +  protein_bind   CAP binding site: CAP binding activates transcription in the presence of cAMP. E. coli catabolite activator protein
   9908..9938    +  promoter       lac promoter: promoter for the E. coli lac operon
   9946..9962    +  protein_bind   lac operator: The lac repressor binds to the lac operator to inhibit transcription in E. coli. This inhibition can be relieved by adding lactose or isopropyl-β-D-thiogalactopyranoside (IPTG). lac repressor encoded by lacI
  10007..10025   +  promoter       T3 promoter: promoter for bacteriophage T3 RNA polymerase
>Addgene plasmid #144852 | TFORF3376 | addgene full sequence | sequence record 404429 | Addgene NGS Result
TTAATGTAGTCTTATGCAATACTCTTGTAGTCTTGCAACATGGTAACGATGAGTTAGCAACATGCCTTAC
AAGGAGAGAAAAAGCACCGTGCATGCCGATTGGTGGAAGTAAGGTGGTACGATCGTGCCTTATTAGGAAG
GCAACAGACGGGTCTGACATGGATTGGACGAACCACTGAATTGCCGCATTGCAGAGATATTGTATTTAAG
TGCCTAGCTCGATACATAAACGGGTCTCTCTGGTTAGACCAGATCTGAGCCTGGGAGCTCTCTGGCTAAC
TAGGGAACCCACTGCTTAAGCCTCAATAAAGCTTGCCTTGAGTGCTTCAAGTAGTGTGTGCCCGTCTGTT
GTGTGACTCTGGTAACTAGAGATCCCTCAGACCCTTTTAGTCAGTGTGGAAAATCTCTAGCAGTGGCGCC
CGAACAGGGACTTGAAAGCGAAAGGGAAACCAGAGGAGCTCTCTCGACGCAGGACTCGGCTTGCTGAAGC
GCGCACGGCAAGAGGCGAGGGGCGGCGACTGGTGAGTACGCCAAAAATTTTGACTAGCGGAGGCTAGAAG
GAGAGAGATGGGTGCGAGAGCGTCAGTATTAAGCGGGGGAGAATTAGATCGCGATGGGAAAAAATTCGGT
TAAGGCCAGGGGGAAAGAAAAAATATAAATTAAAACATATAGTATGGGCAAGCAGGGAGCTAGAACGATT
CGCAGTTAATCCTGGCCTGTTAGAAACATCAGAAGGCTGTAGACAAATACTGGGACAGCTACAACCATCC
CTTCAGACAGGATCAGAAGAACTTAGATCATTATATAATACAGTAGCAACCCTCTATTGTGTGCATCAAA
GGATAGAGATAAAAGACACCAAGGAAGCTTTAGACAAGATAGAGGAAGAGCAAAACAAAAGTAAGACCAC
CGCACAGCAAGCGGCCGCTGATCTTCAGACCTGGAGGAGGAGATATGAGGGACAATTGGAGAAGTGAATT
ATATAAATATAAAGTAGTAAAAATTGAACCATTAGGAGTAGCACCCACCAAGGCAAAGAGAAGAGTGGTG
CAGAGAGAAAAAAGAGCAGTGGGAATAGGAGCTTTGTTCCTTGGGTTCTTGGGAGCAGCAGGAAGCACTA
TGGGCGCAGCGTCAATGACGCTGACGGTACAGGCCAGACAATTATTGTCTGGTATAGTGCAGCAGCAGAA
CAATTTGCTGAGGGCTATTGAGGCGCAACAGCATCTGTTGCAACTCACAGTCTGGGGCATCAAGCAGCTC
CAGGCAAGAATCCTGGCTGTGGAAAGATACCTAAAGGATCAACAGCTCCTGGGGATTTGGGGTTGCTCTG
GAAAACTCATTTGCACCACTGCTGTGCCTTGGAATGCTAGTTGGAGTAATAAATCTCTGGAACAGATTTG
GAATCACACGACCTGGATGGAGTGGGACAGAGAAATTAACAATTACACAAGCTTAATACACTCCTTAATT
GAAGAATCGCAAAACCAGCAAGAAAAGAATGAACAAGAATTATTGGAATTAGATAAATGGGCAAGTTTGT
GGAATTGGTTTAACATAACAAATTGGCTGTGGTATATAAAATTATTCATAATGATAGTAGGAGGCTTGGT
AGGTTTAAGAATAGTTTTTGCTGTACTTTCTATAGTGAATAGAGTTAGGCAGGGATATTCACCATTATCG
TTTCAGACCCACCTCCCAACCCCGAGGGGACCCATGCATTGCATCTCAATTAGTCAGCAACCAGGTGTGG
AAAGTCCCCAGGCTCCCCAGCAGGCAGAAGTATGCAAAGCATGCGTCTCAATTAGTCAGCAACCATAGTC
CCGCCCCTAACTCCGCCCATCCCGCCCCTAACTCCGCCCAGTTCCGCCCATTCTCCGCCCCATGGCTGAC
TAATTTTTTTTATTTATGCAGAGGCCGAGGCCGCCTCGGCCTCTGAGCTATTCCAGAAGTAGTGAGGAGG
CTTTTTTGGAGGCCTAGGCTTTTGCAAAAAGCTTTCTAGAGGTACCACCGGAGCTTACCATGACCGAGTA
CAAGCCCACGGTGCGCCTCGCCACCCGCGACGACGTCCCCAGGGCCGTACGCACCCTCGCCGCCGCGTTC
GCCGACTACCCCGCCACGCGCCACACCGTCGATCCGGACCGCCACATCGAGCGGGTCACCGAGCTGCAAG
AACTCTTCCTCACGCGCGTCGGGCTCGACATCGGCAAGGTGTGGGTCGCGGACGACGGCGCCGCCGTGGC
GGTCTGGACCACGCCGGAGAGCGTCGAAGCGGGGGCGGTGTTCGCCGAGATCGGCCCGCGCATGGCCGAG
TTGAGCGGTTCCCGGCTGGCCGCGCAGCAACAGATGGAAGGCCTCCTGGCGCCGCACCGGCCCAAGGAGC
CCGCGTGGTTCCTGGCCACCGTCGGCGTCTCGCCCGACCACCAGGGCAAGGGTCTGGGCAGCGCCGTCGT
GCTCCCCGGAGTGGAGGCGGCCGAGCGCGCCGGGGTGCCCGCCTTCCTGGAGACCTCCGCGCCCCGCAAC
CTCCCCTTCTACGAGCGGCTCGGCTTCACCGTCACCGCCGACGTCGAGGTGCCCGAAGGACCGCGCACCT
GGTGCATGACCCGCAAGCCCGGTGCCAGTTAACGAATTCTAGATCTTGAGACAAATGGCAGTATTCATCC
ACAATTTTAAAAGAAAAGGGGGGATTGGGGGGTACAGTGCAGGGGAAAGAATAGTAGACATAATAGCAAC
AGACATACAAACTAAAGAATTACAAAAACAAATTACAAAAATTCAAAATTTTCGGGTTTATTACAGGGAC
AGCAGAGATCCACTTTGGCGCCGGCTCGAGGCCTGCAGGTGCAAAGATGGATAAAGTTTTAAACAGAGAG
GAATCTTTGCAGCTAATGGACCTTCTAGGTCTTGAAAGGAGTGGGAATTGGCTCCGGTGCCCGTCAGTGG
GCAGAGCGCACATCGCCCACAGTCCCCGAGAAGTTGGGGGGAGGGGTCGGCAATTGAACCGGTGCCTAGA
GAAGGTGGCGCGGGGTAAACTGGGAAAGTGATGTCGTGTACTGGCTCCGCCTTTTTCCCGAGGGTGGGGG
AGAACCGTATATAAGTGCAGTAGTCGCCGTGAACGTTCTTTTTCGCAACGGGTTTGCCGCCAGAACACAG
GTAAGTGCCGTGTGTGGTTCCCGCGGGCCTGGCCTCTTTACGGGTTATGGCCCTTGCGTGCCTTGAATTA
CTTCCACCTGGCTGCAGTACGTGATTCTTGATCCCGAGCTTCGGGTTGGAAGTGGGTGGGAGAGTTCGAG
GCCTTGCGCTTAAGGAGCCCCTTCGCCTCGTGCTTGAGTTGAGGCCTGGCCTGGGCGCTGGGGCCGCCGC
GTGCGAATCTGGTGGCACCTTCGCGCCTGTCTCGCTGCTTTCGATAAGTCTCTAGCCATTTAAAATTTTT
GATGACCTGCTGCGACGCTTTTTTTCTGGCAAGATAGTCTTGTAAATGCGGGCCAAGATCTGCACACTGG
TATTTCGGTTTTTGGGGCCGCGGGCGGCGACGGGGCCCGTGCGTCCCAGCGCACATGTTCGGCGAGGCGG
GGCCTGCGAGCGCGGCCACCGAGAATCGGACGGGGGTAGTCTCAAGCTGGCCGGCCTGCTCTGGTGCCTG
GCCTCGCGCCGCCGTGTATCGCCCCGCCCTGGGCGGCAAGGCTGGCCCGGTCGGCACCAGTTGCGTGAGC
GGAAAGATGGCCGCTTCCCGGCCCTGCTGCAGGGAGCTCAAAATGGAGGACGCGGCGCTCGGGAGAGCGG
GCGGGTGAGTCACCCACACAAAGGAAAAGGGCCTTTCCGTCCTCAGCCGTCGCTTCATGTGACTCCACGG
AGTACCGGGCGCCGTCCAGGCACCTCGATTAGTTCTCGAGCTTTTGGAGTACGTCGTCTTTAGGTTGGGG
GGAGGGGTTTTATGCGATGGAGTTTCCCCACACTGAGTGGGTGGAGACTGAAGTTAGGCCAGCTTGGCAC
TTGATGTAATTCTCCTTGGAATTTGCCCTTTTTGAGTTTGGATCTTGGTTCATTCTCAAGCCTCAGACAG
TGGTTCAAAGTTTTTTTCTTCCATTTCAGGTGTCGTGAGGCTAGCATCGATTGATCAACAAGTTTGTACA
AAAAAGTTGGCATGGACGTAAGATTTTATCCACCTCCAGCCCAGCCCGCCGCTGCGCCCGACGCTCCCTG
TCTGGGACCTTCTCCCTGCCTGGACCCCTACTATTGCAACAAGTTTGACGGTGAGAACATGTATATGAGC
ATGACAGAGCCGAGCCAGGACTATGTGCCAGCCAGCCAGTCCTACCCTGGTCCAAGCCTGGAAAGTGAAG
ACTTCAACATTCCACCAATTACTCCTCCTTCCCTCCCAGACCACTCGCTGGTGCACCTGAATGAAGTTGA
GTCTGGTTACCATTCTCTGTGTCACCCCATGAACCATAATGGCCTGCTACCATTTCATCCACAAAACATG
GACCTCCCTGAAATCACAGTCTCCAATATGCTGGGCCAGGATGGAACACTGCTTTCTAATTCCATTTCTG
TGATGCCAGATATACGAAACCCAGAAGGAACTCAGTACAGTTCCCATCCTCAGATGGCAGCCATGAGACC
AAGGGGCCAGCCTGCAGACATCAGGCAGCAGCCAGGAATGATGCCACATGGCCAGCTGACTACCATTAAC
CAGTCACAGCTAAGTGCTCAACTTGGTTTGAATATGGGAGGAAGCAATGTTCCCCACAACTCACCATCTC
CACCTGGAAGCAAGTCTGCAACTCCTTCACCATCCAGTTCAGTGCATGAAGATGAAGGCGATGATACCTC
TAAGATCAATGGTGGAGAGAAGCGGCCTGCCTCTGATATGGGGAAAAAACCAAAAACTCCCAAAAAGAAG
AAGAAGAAGGATCCCAATGAGCCCCAGAAGCCTGTGTCTGCCTATGCGTTATTCTTTCGTGATACTCAGG
CCGCCATCAAGGGCCAAAATCCAAACGCTACCTTTGGCGAAGTCTCTAAAATTGTGGCTTCAATGTGGGA
CGGTTTAGGAGAAGAGCAAAAACAGGTCTATAAAAAGAAAACCGAGGCTGCGAAGAAGGAGTACCTGAAG
CAACTCGCAGCATACAGAGCCAGCCTTGTATCCAAGAGCTACAGTGAACCTGTTGACGTGAAGACATCTC
AACCTCCTCAGCTGATCAATTCGAAGCCGTCGGTGTTCCATGGGCCCAGCCAGGCCCACTCGGCCCTGTA
CCTAAGTTCCCACTATCACCAACAACCGGGAATGAATCCTCACCTAACTGCCATGCATCCTAGTCTCCCC
AGGAACATAGCCCCCAAGCCGAATAACCAAATGCCAGTGACTGTCTCTATAGCAAACATGGCTGTGTCCC
CTCCTCCTCCCCTCCAGATCAGCCCGCCTCTTCACCAGCATCTCAACATGCAGCAGCACCAGCCGCTCAC
CATGCAGCAGCCCCTTGGGAACCAGCTCCCCATGCAGGTCCAGTCTGCCTTACACTCACCCACCATGCAG
CAAGGATTTACTCTTCAACCCGACTATCAGACTATTATCAATCCTACATCTACAGCTGCACAAGTTGTCA
CCCAGGCAATGGAGTATGTGCGTTCGGGGTGCAGAAATCCTCCCCCACAACCGGTGGACTGGAATAACGA
CTACTGCAGTAGTGGGGGCATGCAGAGGGACAAAGCACTGTACCTTACTTGCCCAACTTTCTTGTACAAA
GTGGTTGATATCGGTAAGCCTATCCCTAACCCTCTCCTCGGTCTCGATTCTACGTAGTAATGAACTAGTC
CGTAACTTGAAAGTATTTCGATTTCTTGGCTTTATATATCTTGTGGAAAGGACGATAGCCGCCGTTACGC
CTATTCTCAACGCGTTAAGTCGACAATCAACCTCTGGATTACAAAATTTGTGAAAGATTGACTGGTATTC
TTAACTATGTTGCTCCTTTTACGCTATGTGGATACGCTGCTTTAATGCCTTTGTATCATGCTATTGCTTC
CCGTATGGCTTTCATTTTCTCCTCCTTGTATAAATCCTGGTTGCTGTCTCTTTATGAGGAGTTGTGGCCC
GTTGTCAGGCAACGTGGCGTGGTGTGCACTGTGTTTGCTGACGCAACCCCCACTGGTTGGGGCATTGCCA
CCACCTGTCAGCTCCTTTCCGGGACTTTCGCTTTCCCCCTCCCTATTGCCACGGCGGAACTCATCGCCGC
CTGCCTTGCCCGCTGCTGGACAGGGGCTCGGCTGTTGGGCACTGACAATTCCGTGGTGTTGTCGGGGAAA
TCATCGTCCTTTCCTTGGCTGCTCGCCTGTGTTGCCACCTGGATTCTGCGCGGGACGTCCTTCTGCTACG
TCCCTTCGGCCCTCAATCCAGCGGACCTTCCTTCCCGCGGCCTGCTGCCGGCTCTGCGGCCTCTTCCGCG
TCTTCGCCTTCGCCCTCAGACGAGTCGGATCTCCCTTTGGGCCGCCTCCCCGCGTCGACTTTAAGACCAA
TGACTTACAAGGCAGCTGTAGATCTTAGCCACTTTTTAAAAGAAAAGGGGGGACTGGAAGGGCTAATTCA
CTCCCAACGAAGACAAGATCTGCTTTTTGCTTGTACTGGGTCTCTCTGGTTAGACCAGATCTGAGCCTGG
GAGCTCTCTGGCTAACTAGGGAACCCACTGCTTAAGCCTCAATAAAGCTTGCCTTGAGTGCTTCAAGTAG
TGTGTGCCCGTCTGTTGTGTGACTCTGGTAACTAGAGATCCCTCAGACCCTTTTAGTCAGTGTGGAAAAT
CTCTAGCAGTACGTATAGTAGTTCATGTCATCTTATTATTCAGTATTTATAACTTGCAAAGAAATGAATA
TCAGAGAGTGAGAGGAACTTGTTTATTGCAGCTTATAATGGTTACAAATAAAGCAATAGCATCACAAATT
TCACAAATAAAGCATTTTTTTCACTGCATTCTAGTTGTGGTTTGTCCAAACTCATCAATGTATCTTATCA
TGTCTGGCTCTAGCTATCCCGCCCCTAACTCCGCCCATCCCGCCCCTAACTCCGCCCAGTTCCGCCCATT
CTCCGCCCCATGGCTGACTAATTTTTTTTATTTATGCAGAGGCCGAGGCCGCCTCGGCCTCTGAGCTATT
CCAGAAGTAGTGAGGAGGCTTTTTTGGAGGCCTAGGGACGTACCCAATTCGCCCTATAGTGAGTCGTATT
ACGCGCGCTCACTGGCCGTCGTTTTACAACGTCGTGACTGGGAAAACCCTGGCGTTACCCAACTTAATCG
CCTTGCAGCACATCCCCCTTTCGCCAGCTGGCGTAATAGCGAAGAGGCCCGCACCGATCGCCCTTCCCAA
CAGTTGCGCAGCCTGAATGGCGAATGGG
[124 nt withheld, positions 7379-7502]
C
[91 nt withheld, positions 7504-7594]
A
[49 nt withheld, positions 7596-7644]
CCTTTGACGTTGGAGTCCACGTTCTTT
[37 nt withheld, positions 7672-7708]
ACCCTATCTCGGTCTATTCTTTTGATTTATAAGGGATTTTGCCGATTTCGGCCTATTGGTTAAAAAATGA
GCTGATTTAACAAAAATTTAACGCGAATTTTAACAAAATATTAACGCTTACAATTTAGGTGGCACTTTTC
GGGGAAATGTGCGCGGAACCCCTATTTGTTTATTTTTCTAAATACATTCAAATATGTATCCGCTCATGAG
ACAATAACCCTGATAAATGCTTCAATAATATTGAAAAAGGAAGAGTATGAGTATTCAACATTTCCGTGTC
GCCCTTATTCCCTTTTTTGCGGCATTTTGCCTTCCTGTTTTTGCTCACCCAGAAACGCTGGTGAAAGTAA
AAGATGCTGAAGATCAGTTGGGTGCACGAGTGGGTTACATCGAACTGGATCTCAACAGCGGTAAGATCCT
TGAGAGTTTTCGCCCCGAAGAACGTTTTCCAATGATGAGCACTTTTAAAGTTCTGCTATGTGGCGCGGTA
TTATCCCGTATTGACGCCGGGCAAGAGCAACTCGGTCGCCGCATACACTATTCTCAGAATGACTTGGTTG
AGTACTCACCAGTCACAGAAAAGCATCTTACGGATGGCATGACAGTAAGAGAATTATGCAGTGCTGCCAT
AACCATGAGTGATAACACTGCGGCCAACTTACTTCTGACAACGATCGGAGGACCGAAGGAGCTAACCGCT
TTTTTGCACAACATGGGGGATCATGTAACTCGCCTTGATCGTTGGGAACCGGAGCTGAATGAAGCCATAC
CAAACGACGAGCGTGACACCACGATGCCTGTAGCAATGGCAACAACGTTGCGCAAACTATTAACTGGCGA
ACTACTTACTCTAGCTTCCCGGCAACAATTAATAGACTGGATGGAGGCGGATAAAGTTGCAGGACCACTT
CTGCGCTCGGCCCTTCCGGCTGGCTGGTTTATTGCTGATAAATCTGGAGCCGGTGAGCGTGGGTCTCGCG
GTATCATTGCAGCACTGGGGCCAGATGGTAAGCCCTCCCGTATCGTAGTTATCTACACGACGGGGAGTCA
GGCAACTATGGATGAACGAAATAGACAGATCGCTGAGATAGGTGCCTCACTGATTAAGCATTGGTAACTG
TCAGACCAAGTTTACTCATATATACTTTAGATTGATTTAAAACTTCATTTTTAATTTAAAAGGATCTAGG
TGAAGATCCTTTTTGATAATCTCATGACCAAAATCCCTTAACGTGAGTTTTCGTTCCACTGAGCGTCAGA
CCCCGTAGAAAAGATCAAAGGATCTTCTTGAGATCCTTTTTTTCTGCGCGTAATCTGCTGCTTGCAAACA
AAAAAACCACCGCTACCAGCGGTGGTTTGTTTGCCGGATCAAGAGCTACCAACTCTTTTTCCGAAGGTAA
CTGGCTTCAGCAGAGCGCAGATACCAAATACTGTTCTTCTAGTGTAGCCGTAGTTAGGCCACCACTTCAA
GAACTCTGTAGCACCGCCTACATACCTCGCTCTGCTAATCCTGTTACCAGTGGCTGCTGCCAGTGGCGAT
AAGTCGTGTCTTACCGGGTTGGACTCAAGACGATAGTTACCGGATAAGGCGCAGCGGTCGGGCTGAACGG
GGGGTTCGTGCACACAGCCCAGCTTGGAGCGAACGACCTACACCGAACTGAGATACCTACAGCGTGAGCT
ATGAGAAAGCGCCACGCTTCCCGAAGGGAGAAAGGCGGACAGGTATCCGGTAAGCGGCAGGGTCGGAACA
GGAGAGCGCACGAGGGAGCTTCCAGGGGGAAACGCCTGGTATCTTTATAGTCCTGTCGGGTTTCGCCACC
TCTGACTTGAGCGTCGATTTTTGTGATGCTCGTCAGGGGGGCGGAGCCTATGGAAAAACGCCAGCAACGC
GGCCTTTTTACGGTTCCTGGCCTTTTGCTGGCCTTTTGCTCACATGTTCTTTCCTGCGTTATCCCCTGAT
TCTGTGGATAACCGTATTACCGCCTTTGAGTGAGCTGATACCGCTCGCCGCAGCCGAACGACCGAGCGCA
GCGAGTCAGTGAGCGAGGAAGCGGAAGAGCGCCCAATACGCAAACCGCCTCTCCCCGCGCGTTGGCCGAT
TCATTAATGCAGCTGGCACGACAGGTTTCCCGACTGGAAAGCGGGCAGTGAGCGCAACGCAATTAATGTG
AGTTAGCTCACTCATTAGGCACCCCAGGCTTTACACTTTATGCTTCCGGCTCGTATGTTGTGTGGAATTG
TGAGCGGATAACAATTTCACACAGGAAACAGCTATGACCATGATTACGCCAAGCGCGCAATTAACCCTCA
CTAAAGGGAACAAAAGCTGGAGCTGCAAGC
