>Addgene plasmid #144852 | TFORF3376 | depositor partial sequence | sequence record 286671 | Insert
ATCGATTGATCAACAAGTTTGTACAAAAAAGTTGGCATGGACGTAAGATTTTATCCACCTCCAGCCCAGC
CCGCCGCTGCGCCCGACGCTCCCTGTCTGGGACCTTCTCCCTGCCTGGACCCCTACTATTGCAACAAGTT
TGACGGTGAGAACATGTATATGAGCATGACAGAGCCGAGCCAGGACTATGTGCCAGCCAGCCAGTCCTAC
CCTGGTCCAAGCCTGGAAAGTGAAGACTTCAACATTCCACCAATTACTCCTCCTTCCCTCCCAGACCACT
CGCTGGTGCACCTGAATGAAGTTGAGTCTGGTTACCATTCTCTGTGTCACCCCATGAACCATAATGGCCT
GCTACCATTTCATCCACAAAACATGGACCTCCCTGAAATCACAGTCTCCAATATGCTGGGCCAGGATGGA
ACACTGCTTTCTAATTCCATTTCTGTGATGCCAGATATACGAAACCCAGAAGGAACTCAGTACAGTTCCC
ATCCTCAGATGGCAGCCATGAGACCAAGGGGCCAGCCTGCAGACATCAGGCAGCAGCCAGGAATGATGCC
ACATGGCCAGCTGACTACCATTAACCAGTCACAGCTAAGTGCTCAACTTGGTTTGAATATGGGAGGAAGC
AATGTTCCCCACAACTCACCATCTCCACCTGGAAGCAAGTCTGCAACTCCTTCACCATCCAGTTCAGTGC
ATGAAGATGAAGGCGATGATACCTCTAAGATCAATGGTGGAGAGAAGCGGCCTGCCTCTGATATGGGGAA
AAAACCAAAAACTCCCAAAAAGAAGAAGAAGAAGGATCCCAATGAGCCCCAGAAGCCTGTGTCTGCCTAT
GCGTTATTCTTTCGTGATACTCAGGCCGCCATCAAGGGCCAAAATCCAAACGCTACCTTTGGCGAAGTCT
CTAAAATTGTGGCTTCAATGTGGGACGGTTTAGGAGAAGAGCAAAAACAGGTCTATAAAAAGAAAACCGA
GGCTGCGAAGAAGGAGTACCTGAAGCAACTCGCAGCATACAGAGCCAGCCTTGTATCCAAGAGCTACAGT
GAACCTGTTGACGTGAAGACATCTCAACCTCCTCAGCTGATCAATTCGAAGCCGTCGGTGTTCCATGGGC
CCAGCCAGGCCCACTCGGCCCTGTACCTAAGTTCCCACTATCACCAACAACCGGGAATGAATCCTCACCT
AACTGCCATGCATCCTAGTCTCCCCAGGAACATAGCCCCCAAGCCGAATAACCAAATGCCAGTGACTGTC
TCTATAGCAAACATGGCTGTGTCCCCTCCTCCTCCCCTCCAGATCAGCCCGCCTCTTCACCAGCATCTCA
ACATGCAGCAGCACCAGCCGCTCACCATGCAGCAGCCCCTTGGGAACCAGCTCCCCATGCAGGTCCAGTC
TGCCTTACACTCACCCACCATGCAGCAAGGATTTACTCTTCAACCCGACTATCAGACTATTATCAATCCT
ACATCTACAGCTGCACAAGTTGTCACCCAGGCAATGGAGTATGTGCGTTCGGGGTGCAGAAATCCTCCCC
CACAACCGGTGGACTGGAATAACGACTACTGCAGTAGTGGGGGCATGCAGAGGGACAAAGCACTGTACCT
TACTTGCCCAACTTTCTTGTACAAAGTGGTTGATATCGGTAAGCCTATCCCTAACCCTCTCCTCGGTCTC
GATTCTACGTAGTAATGAACTAGTCCGTAACTTGAAAGTATTTCGATTTCTTGGCTTTATATATCTTGTG
GAAAGGACGATAGCCGCCGTTACGCCTATTCTCA
