>Addgene plasmid #144852 | TFORF3376 | depositor partial sequence | sequence record 286672 | Barcode
TAGCCGCCGTTACGCCTATTCTCA
